>Addgene plasmid #142577 | TFORF0265 | addgene full sequence | sequence record 395969 | Addgene NGS Result
TTAATGTAGTCTTATGCAATACTCTTGTAGTCTTGCAACATGGTAACGATGAGTTAGCAACATGCCTTAC
AAGGAGAGAAAAAGCACCGTGCATGCCGATTGGTGGAAGTAAGGTGGTACGATCGTGCCTTATTAGGAAG
GCAACAGACGGGTCTGACATGGATTGGACGAACCACTGAATTGCCGCATTGCAGAGATATTGTATTTAAG
TGCCTAGCTCGATACATAAACGGGTCTCTCTGGTTAGACCAGATCTGAGCCTGGGAGCTCTCTGGCTAAC
TAGGGAACCCACTGCTTAAGCCTCAATAAAGCTTGCCTTGAGTGCTTCAAGTAGTGTGTGCCCGTCTGTT
GTGTGACTCTGGTAACTAGAGATCCCTCAGACCCTTTTAGTCAGTGTGGAAAATCTCTAGCAGTGGCGCC
CGAACAGGGACTTGAAAGCGAAAGGGAAACCAGAGGAGCTCTCTCGACGCAGGACTCGGCTTGCTGAAGC
GCGCACGGCAAGAGGCGAGGGGCGGCGACTGGTGAGTACGCCAAAAATTTTGACTAGCGGAGGCTAGAAG
GAGAGAGATGGGTGCGAGAGCGTCAGTATTAAGCGGGGGAGAATTAGATCGCGATGGGAAAAAATTCGGT
TAAGGCCAGGGGGAAAGAAAAAATATAAATTAAAACATATAGTATGGGCAAGCAGGGAGCTAGAACGATT
CGCAGTTAATCCTGGCCTGTTAGAAACATCAGAAGGCTGTAGACAAATACTGGGACAGCTACAACCATCC
CTTCAGACAGGATCAGAAGAACTTAGATCATTATATAATACAGTAGCAACCCTCTATTGTGTGCATCAAA
GGATAGAGATAAAAGACACCAAGGAAGCTTTAGACAAGATAGAGGAAGAGCAAAACAAAAGTAAGACCAC
CGCACAGCAAGCGGCCGCTGATCTTCAGACCTGGAGGAGGAGATATGAGGGACAATTGGAGAAGTGAATT
ATATAAATATAAAGTAGTAAAAATTGAACCATTAGGAGTAGCACCCACCAAGGCAAAGAGAAGAGTGGTG
CAGAGAGAAAAAAGAGCAGTGGGAATAGGAGCTTTGTTCCTTGGGTTCTTGGGAGCAGCAGGAAGCACTA
TGGGCGCAGCGTCAATGACGCTGACGGTACAGGCCAGACAATTATTGTCTGGTATAGTGCAGCAGCAGAA
CAATTTGCTGAGGGCTATTGAGGCGCAACAGCATCTGTTGCAACTCACAGTCTGGGGCATCAAGCAGCTC
CAGGCAAGAATCCTGGCTGTGGAAAGATACCTAAAGGATCAACAGCTCCTGGGGATTTGGGGTTGCTCTG
GAAAACTCATTTGCACCACTGCTGTGCCTTGGAATGCTAGTTGGAGTAATAAATCTCTGGAACAGATTTG
GAATCACACGACCTGGATGGAGTGGGACAGAGAAATTAACAATTACACAAGCTTAATACACTCCTTAATT
GAAGAATCGCAAAACCAGCAAGAAAAGAATGAACAAGAATTATTGGAATTAGATAAATGGGCAAGTTTGT
GGAATTGGTTTAACATAACAAATTGGCTGTGGTATATAAAATTATTCATAATGATAGTAGGAGGCTTGGT
AGGTTTAAGAATAGTTTTTGCTGTACTTTCTATAGTGAATAGAGTTAGGCAGGGATATTCACCATTATCG
TTTCAGACCCACCTCCCAACCCCGAGGGGACCCATGCATTGCATCTCAATTAGTCAGCAACCAGGTGTGG
AAAGTCCCCAGGCTCCCCAGCAGGCAGAAGTATGCAAAGCATGCGTCTCAATTAGTCAGCAACCATAGTC
CCGCCCCTAACTCCGCCCATCCCGCCCCTAACTCCGCCCAGTTCCGCCCATTCTCCGCCCCATGGCTGAC
TAATTTTTTTTATTTATGCAGAGGCCGAGGCCGCCTCGGCCTCTGAGCTATTCCAGAAGTAGTGAGGAGG
CTTTTTTGGAGGCCTAGGCTTTTGCAAAAAGCTTTCTAGAGGTACCACCGGAGCTTACCATGACCGAGTA
CAAGCCCACGGTGCGCCTCGCCACCCGCGACGACGTCCCCAGGGCCGTACGCACCCTCGCCGCCGCGTTC
GCCGACTACCCCGCCACGCGCCACACCGTCGATCCGGACCGCCACATCGAGCGGGTCACCGAGCTGCAAG
AACTCTTCCTCACGCGCGTCGGGCTCGACATCGGCAAGGTGTGGGTCGCGGACGACGGCGCCGCCGTGGC
GGTCTGGACCACGCCGGAGAGCGTCGAAGCGGGGGCGGTGTTCGCCGAGATCGGCCCGCGCATGGCCGAG
TTGAGCGGTTCCCGGCTGGCCGCGCAGCAACAGATGGAAGGCCTCCTGGCGCCGCACCGGCCCAAGGAGC
CCGCGTGGTTCCTGGCCACCGTCGGCGTCTCGCCCGACCACCAGGGCAAGGGTCTGGGCAGCGCCGTCGT
GCTCCCCGGAGTGGAGGCGGCCGAGCGCGCCGGGGTGCCCGCCTTCCTGGAGACCTCCGCGCCCCGCAAC
CTCCCCTTCTACGAGCGGCTCGGCTTCACCGTCACCGCCGACGTCGAGGTGCCCGAAGGACCGCGCACCT
GGTGCATGACCCGCAAGCCCGGTGCCAGTTAACGAATTCTAGATCTTGAGACAAATGGCAGTATTCATCC
ACAATTTTAAAAGAAAAGGGGGGATTGGGGGGTACAGTGCAGGGGAAAGAATAGTAGACATAATAGCAAC
AGACATACAAACTAAAGAATTACAAAAACAAATTACAAAAATTCAAAATTTTCGGGTTTATTACAGGGAC
AGCAGAGATCCACTTTGGCGCCGGCTCGAGGCCTGCAGGTGCAAAGATGGATAAAGTTTTAAACAGAGAG
GAATCTTTGCAGCTAATGGACCTTCTAGGTCTTGAAAGGAGTGGGAATTGGCTCCGGTGCCCGTCAGTGG
GCAGAGCGCACATCGCCCACAGTCCCCGAGAAGTTGGGGGGAGGGGTCGGCAATTGAACCGGTGCCTAGA
GAAGGTGGCGCGGGGTAAACTGGGAAAGTGATGTCGTGTACTGGCTCCGCCTTTTTCCCGAGGGTGGGGG
AGAACCGTATATAAGTGCAGTAGTCGCCGTGAACGTTCTTTTTCGCAACGGGTTTGCCGCCAGAACACAG
GTAAGTGCCGTGTGTGGTTCCCGCGGGCCTGGCCTCTTTACGGGTTATGGCCCTTGCGTGCCTTGAATTA
CTTCCACCTGGCTGCAGTACGTGATTCTTGATCCCGAGCTTCGGGTTGGAAGTGGGTGGGAGAGTTCGAG
GCCTTGCGCTTAAGGAGCCCCTTCGCCTCGTGCTTGAGTTGAGGCCTGGCCTGGGCGCTGGGGCCGCCGC
GTGCGAATCTGGTGGCACCTTCGCGCCTGTCTCGCTGCTTTCGATAAGTCTCTAGCCATTTAAAATTTTT
GATGACCTGCTGCGACGCTTTTTTTCTGGCAAGATAGTCTTGTAAATGCGGGCCAAGATCTGCACACTGG
TATTTCGGTTTTTGGGGCCGCGGGCGGCGACGGGGCCCGTGCGTCCCAGCGCACATGTTCGGCGAGGCGG
GGCCTGCGAGCGCGGCCACCGAGAATCGGACGGGGGTAGTCTCAAGCTGGCCGGCCTGCTCTGGTGCCTG
GCCTCGCGCCGCCGTGTATCGCCCCGCCCTGGGCGGCAAGGCTGGCCCGGTCGGCACCAGTTGCGTGAGC
GGAAAGATGGCCGCTTCCCGGCCCTGCTGCAGGGAGCTCAAAATGGAGGACGCGGCGCTCGGGAGAGCGG
GCGGGTGAGTCACCCACACAAAGGAAAAGGGCCTTTCCGTCCTCAGCCGTCGCTTCATGTGACTCCACGG
AGTACCGGGCGCCGTCCAGGCACCTCGATTAGTTCTCGAGCTTTTGGAGTACGTCGTCTTTAGGTTGGGG
GGAGGGGTTTTATGCGATGGAGTTTCCCCACACTGAGTGGGTGGAGACTGAAGTTAGGCCAGCTTGGCAC
TTGATGTAATTCTCCTTGGAATTTGCCCTTTTTGAGTTTGGATCTTGGTTCATTCTCAAGCCTCAGACAG
TGGTTCAAAGTTTTTTTCTTCCATTTCAGGTGTCGTGAGGCTAGCACCGCCACCATGAAGGATATTTTTT
TCCAGTTTATCATAGCCAGAGTGAGGAAGTGTTATTCCCTCTCTTGCTTGCATACATTGCCAGTAGTGCC
TACTTTACGTAAAACAGAAAGGGGCTCATACTCATCTTATGGGAGAGAATCAAACTTACAGGGTTGCCAC
CAGAGTCTCCTTGGAGGTGACATGGATATGGGCAACCCAGGAACCCTTTCGCCCACCAAACCTGGTTCCC
AGTACTATCAGTATTCTAGCAATAATCCCCGAAGGAGGCCTCTTCACAGTAGTGCCATGGAGGTACAGAC
AAAGAAAGTTCGAAAAGTTCCTCCAGGTTTGCCATCTTCAGTCTATGCTCCATCAGCAAGCACTGCCGAC
TACAATAGGGACTCGCCAGGCTATCCTTCCTCCAAACCAGCAACCAGCACTTTCCCTAGCTCCTTCTTCA
TGCAAGATGGCCATCACAGCAGTGACCCTTGGAGCTCCTCCAGTGGGATGAATCAGCCTGGCTATGCAGG
AATGTTGGGCAACTCTTCTCATATTCCACAGTCCAGCAGCTACTGTAGCCTGCATCCACATGAACGTTTG
AGCTATCCATCACACTCCTCAGCAGACATCAATTCCAGTCTTCCTCCGATGTCCACTTTCCATCGTAGTG
GTACAAACCATTACAGCACCTCTTCCTGTACGCCTCCTGCCAACGGGACAGACAGTATAATGGCAAATAG
AGGAAGCGGGGCAGCCGGCAGCTCCCAGACTGGAGATGCTCTGGGGAAAGCACTTGCTTCGATCTATTCT
CCAGATCACACTAACAACAGCTTTTCATCAAACCCTTCAACTCCTGTTGGCTCTCCTCCATCTCTCTCAG
CAGGCACAGCTGTTTGGTCTAGAAATGGAGGACAGGCCTCATCGTCTCCTAATTATGAAGGACCCTTACA
CTCTTTGCAAAGCCGAATTGAAGATCGTTTAGAAAGACTGGATGATGCTATTCATGTTCTCCGGAACCAT
GCAGTGGGCCCATCCACAGCTATGCCTGGTGGTCATGGGGACATGCATGGAATCATTGGACCTTCTCATA
ATGGAGCCATGGGTGGTCTGGGCTCAGGGTATGGAACCGGCCTTCTTTCAGCCAACAGACATTCACTCAT
GGTGGGGACCCATCGTGAAGATGGCGTGGCCCTGAGAGGCAGCCATTCTCTTCTGCCAAACCAGGTTCCG
GTTCCACAGCTTCCTGTCCAGTCTGCGACTTCCCCTGACCTGAACCCACCCCAGGACCCTTACAGAGGCA
TGCCACCAGGACTACAGGGGCAGAGTGTCTCCTCTGGCAGCTCTGAGATCAAATCCGATGACGAGGGTGA
TGAGAACCTGCAAGACACGAAATCTTCGGAGGACAAGAAATTAGATGACGACAAGAAGGATATCAAATCA
ATTACTAGGTCAAGATCTAGCAATAATGACGATGAGGACCTGACACCAGAGCAGAAGGCAGAGCGTGAGA
AGGAGCGGAGGATGGCCAACAATGCCCGAGAGCGTCTGCGGGTCCGTGACATCAACGAGGCTTTCAAAGA
GCTCGGCCGCATGGTGCAGCTCCACCTCAAGAGTGACAAGCCCCAGACCAAGCTCCTGATCCTCCACCAG
GCGGTGGCCGTCATCCTCAGTCTGGAGCAGCAAGTCCGAGAAAGGAATCTGAATCCGAAAGCTGCGTGTC
TGAAAAGAAGGGAGGAAGAGAAGGTGTCCTCAGAGCCTCCCCCTCTCTCCTTGGCCGGCCCACACCCTGG
AATGGGAGACGCATCGAATCACATGGGACAGATGTAGTAATGAACTAGTCCGTAACTTGAAAGTATTTCG
ATTTCTTGGCTTTATATATCTTGTGGAAAGGACGAATATAGCTCCGAACCGTCTTGCGAACGCGTTAAGT
CGACAATCAACCTCTGGATTACAAAATTTGTGAAAGATTGACTGGTATTCTTAACTATGTTGCTCCTTTT
ACGCTATGTGGATACGCTGCTTTAATGCCTTTGTATCATGCTATTGCTTCCCGTATGGCTTTCATTTTCT
CCTCCTTGTATAAATCCTGGTTGCTGTCTCTTTATGAGGAGTTGTGGCCCGTTGTCAGGCAACGTGGCGT
GGTGTGCACTGTGTTTGCTGACGCAACCCCCACTGGTTGGGGCATTGCCACCACCTGTCAGCTCCTTTCC
GGGACTTTCGCTTTCCCCCTCCCTATTGCCACGGCGGAACTCATCGCCGCCTGCCTTGCCCGCTGCTGGA
CAGGGGCTCGGCTGTTGGGCACTGACAATTCCGTGGTGTTGTCGGGGAAATCATCGTCCTTTCCTTGGCT
GCTCGCCTGTGTTGCCACCTGGATTCTGCGCGGGACGTCCTTCTGCTACGTCCCTTCGGCCCTCAATCCA
GCGGACCTTCCTTCCCGCGGCCTGCTGCCGGCTCTGCGGCCTCTTCCGCGTCTTCGCCTTCGCCCTCAGA
CGAGTCGGATCTCCCTTTGGGCCGCCTCCCCGCGTCGACTTTAAGACCAATGACTTACAAGGCAGCTGTA
GATCTTAGCCACTTTTTAAAAGAAAAGGGGGGACTGGAAGGGCTAATTCACTCCCAACGAAGACAAGATC
TGCTTTTTGCTTGTACTGGGTCTCTCTGGTTAGACCAGATCTGAGCCTGGGAGCTCTCTGGCTAACTAGG
GAACCCACTGCTTAAGCCTCAATAAAGCTTGCCTTGAGTGCTTCAAGTAGTGTGTGCCCGTCTGTTGTGT
GACTCTGGTAACTAGAGATCCCTCAGACCCTTTTAGTCAGTGTGGAAAATCTCTAGCAGTACGTATAGTA
GTTCATGTCATCTTATTATTCAGTATTTATAACTTGCAAAGAAATGAATATCAGAGAGTGAGAGGAACTT
GTTTATTGCAGCTTATAATGGTTACAAATAAAGCAATAGCATCACAAATTTCACAAATAAAGCATTTTTT
TCACTGCATTCTAGTTGTGGTTTGTCCAAACTCATCAATGTATCTTATCATGTCTGGCTCTAGCTATCCC
GCCCCTAACTCCGCCCATCCCGCCCCTAACTCCGCCCAGTTCCGCCCATTCTCCGCCCCATGGCTGACTA
ATTTTTTTTATTTATGCAGAGGCCGAGGCCGCCTCGGCCTCTGAGCTATTCCAGAAGTAGTGAGGAGGCT
TTTTTGGAGGCCTAGGGACGTACCCAATTCGCCCTATAGTGAGTCGTATTACGCGCGCTCACTGGCCGTC
GTTTTACAACGTCGTGACTGGGAAAACCCTGGCGTTACCCAACTTAATCGCCTTGCAGCACATCCCCCTT
TCGCCAGCTGGCGTAATAGCGAAGAGGCCCGCACCGATCGCCCTTCCCAACAGTTGCGCAGCCTGAATGG
CGAATGGG
[124 nt withheld, positions 7499-7622]
C
[91 nt withheld, positions 7624-7714]
A
[49 nt withheld, positions 7716-7764]
CCTTTGACGTTGGAGTCCACGTTCTTT
[37 nt withheld, positions 7792-7828]
ACCCTATCTCGGTCTATTCTTTTGATTTATAAGGGATTTTGCCGATTTCGGCCTATTGGTTAAAAAATGA
GCTGATTTAACAAAAATTTAACGCGAATTTTAACAAAATATTAACGCTTACAATTTAGGTGGCACTTTTC
GGGGAAATGTGCGCGGAACCCCTATTTGTTTATTTTTCTAAATACATTCAAATATGTATCCGCTCATGAG
ACAATAACCCTGATAAATGCTTCAATAATATTGAAAAAGGAAGAGTATGAGTATTCAACATTTCCGTGTC
GCCCTTATTCCCTTTTTTGCGGCATTTTGCCTTCCTGTTTTTGCTCACCCAGAAACGCTGGTGAAAGTAA
AAGATGCTGAAGATCAGTTGGGTGCACGAGTGGGTTACATCGAACTGGATCTCAACAGCGGTAAGATCCT
TGAGAGTTTTCGCCCCGAAGAACGTTTTCCAATGATGAGCACTTTTAAAGTTCTGCTATGTGGCGCGGTA
TTATCCCGTATTGACGCCGGGCAAGAGCAACTCGGTCGCCGCATACACTATTCTCAGAATGACTTGGTTG
AGTACTCACCAGTCACAGAAAAGCATCTTACGGATGGCATGACAGTAAGAGAATTATGCAGTGCTGCCAT
AACCATGAGTGATAACACTGCGGCCAACTTACTTCTGACAACGATCGGAGGACCGAAGGAGCTAACCGCT
TTTTTGCACAACATGGGGGATCATGTAACTCGCCTTGATCGTTGGGAACCGGAGCTGAATGAAGCCATAC
CAAACGACGAGCGTGACACCACGATGCCTGTAGCAATGGCAACAACGTTGCGCAAACTATTAACTGGCGA
ACTACTTACTCTAGCTTCCCGGCAACAATTAATAGACTGGATGGAGGCGGATAAAGTTGCAGGACCACTT
CTGCGCTCGGCCCTTCCGGCTGGCTGGTTTATTGCTGATAAATCTGGAGCCGGTGAGCGTGGGTCTCGCG
GTATCATTGCAGCACTGGGGCCAGATGGTAAGCCCTCCCGTATCGTAGTTATCTACACGACGGGGAGTCA
GGCAACTATGGATGAACGAAATAGACAGATCGCTGAGATAGGTGCCTCACTGATTAAGCATTGGTAACTG
TCAGACCAAGTTTACTCATATATACTTTAGATTGATTTAAAACTTCATTTTTAATTTAAAAGGATCTAGG
TGAAGATCCTTTTTGATAATCTCATGACCAAAATCCCTTAACGTGAGTTTTCGTTCCACTGAGCGTCAGA
CCCCGTAGAAAAGATCAAAGGATCTTCTTGAGATCCTTTTTTTCTGCGCGTAATCTGCTGCTTGCAAACA
AAAAAACCACCGCTACCAGCGGTGGTTTGTTTGCCGGATCAAGAGCTACCAACTCTTTTTCCGAAGGTAA
CTGGCTTCAGCAGAGCGCAGATACCAAATACTGTTCTTCTAGTGTAGCCGTAGTTAGGCCACCACTTCAA
GAACTCTGTAGCACCGCCTACATACCTCGCTCTGCTAATCCTGTTACCAGTGGCTGCTGCCAGTGGCGAT
AAGTCGTGTCTTACCGGGTTGGACTCAAGACGATAGTTACCGGATAAGGCGCAGCGGTCGGGCTGAACGG
GGGGTTCGTGCACACAGCCCAGCTTGGAGCGAACGACCTACACCGAACTGAGATACCTACAGCGTGAGCT
ATGAGAAAGCGCCACGCTTCCCGAAGGGAGAAAGGCGGACAGGTATCCGGTAAGCGGCAGGGTCGGAACA
GGAGAGCGCACGAGGGAGCTTCCAGGGGGAAACGCCTGGTATCTTTATAGTCCTGTCGGGTTTCGCCACC
TCTGACTTGAGCGTCGATTTTTGTGATGCTCGTCAGGGGGGCGGAGCCTATGGAAAAACGCCAGCAACGC
GGCCTTTTTACGGTTCCTGGCCTTTTGCTGGCCTTTTGCTCACATGTTCTTTCCTGCGTTATCCCCTGAT
TCTGTGGATAACCGTATTACCGCCTTTGAGTGAGCTGATACCGCTCGCCGCAGCCGAACGACCGAGCGCA
GCGAGTCAGTGAGCGAGGAAGCGGAAGAGCGCCCAATACGCAAACCGCCTCTCCCCGCGCGTTGGCCGAT
TCATTAATGCAGCTGGCACGACAGGTTTCCCGACTGGAAAGCGGGCAGTGAGCGCAACGCAATTAATGTG
AGTTAGCTCACTCATTAGGCACCCCAGGCTTTACACTTTATGCTTCCGGCTCGTATGTTGTGTGGAATTG
TGAGCGGATAACAATTTCACACAGGAAACAGCTATGACCATGATTACGCCAAGCGCGCAATTAACCCTCA
CTAAAGGGAACAAAAGCTGGAGCTGCAAGC
Features (pLannotate 1.2.2; 31 found; start..end, strand, type, name):
      5..231     +  promoter       RSV promoter: Rous sarcoma virus enhancer/promoter
    232..412     +  LTR            5' LTR (truncated): truncated 5' long terminal repeat (LTR) from HIV-1
    459..584     +  misc_feature   HIV-1 Ψ: packaging signal of human immunodeficiency virus type 1
    568..931     +  CDS            HIV-1 gag (fragment): gag protein from human immunodeficiency virus 1; gag
   1077..1310    +  misc_feature   RRE: The Rev response element (RRE) of HIV-1 allows for Rev-dependent mRNA export from the nucleus to the cytoplasm.
   1687..1713    +  CDS            Rev (fragment): human immunodeficiency virus 1 (HIV-1) Rev protein; rev; enhances nuclear export of unspliced and incompletely spliced viral mRNAs
   1720..1743    +  promoter       SV40 promoter (fragment): SV40 early promoter
   1744..1815    +  promoter       SV40 promoter (fragment): SV40 enhancer and early promoter
   1839..1974    +  rep_origin     SV40 ori: SV40 origin of replication
   2020..2616    +  CDS            PuroR (fragment): puromycin N-acetyltransferase; pac from Streptomyces; confers resistance to puromycin
   2665..2782    +  misc_feature   cPPT/CTS: central polypurine tract and central termination sequence of HIV-1
   2847..2913    +  CDS            small t antigen (fragment): SV40 (simian virus 40) small t antigen
   2920..4098    +  promoter       EF-1α promoter: strong constitutive promoter for human elongation factor EF-1α
   4211..5914    +  CDS            Tcf4: ITF2_RAT - Also known as Itf2, Sef2. Experimental evidence at protein level: Swiss-Prot protein existence level 1. Transcription factor that binds to the immunoglobulin enhancer Mu-E5/KE5-motif. Involved in the initiation of neuronal differentiation. Activates transcription by binding to the E box (5'- CANNTG-3'). Binds to the E-box present in the somatostatin receptor 2 initiator element (SSTR2-INR) to activate transcription (By similarity). Interacts with the CCAAT displacement protein (CDP2) to bind the tyrosine hydroxylase enhancer. From Rattus norvegicus (Rat).
   5930..5983    +  promoter       U6 promoter (fragment): RNA polymerase III promoter for human U6 snRNA
   6025..6613    +  misc_feature   WPRE: woodchuck hepatitis virus posttranscriptional regulatory element
   6664..6683    +  misc_feature   cPPT/CTS (fragment): central polypurine tract and central termination sequence of HIV-1
   6685..6918    +  LTR            3' LTR (ΔU3): self-inactivating 3' long terminal repeat (LTR) from HIV-1
   6996..7117    +  polyA_signal   SV40 poly(A) signal: SV40 polyadenylation signal
   7157..7292    +  rep_origin     SV40 ori: SV40 origin of replication
   7313..7331    -  promoter       T7 promoter: promoter for bacteriophage T7 RNA polymerase
   7339..7494    +  CDS            lacZα (fragment): LacZα fragment of β-galactosidase; lacZ fragment
   7499..7927    +  rep_origin     f1 ori (sequence partly withheld): f1 bacteriophage origin of replication; arrow indicates direction of (+) strand synthesis
   7980..8084    +  promoter       AmpR promoter: bla
   8085..8945    +  CDS            AmpR: β-lactamase; bla; confers resistance to ampicillin, carbenicillin, and related antibiotics
   9116..9704    +  rep_origin     ori: high-copy-number ColE1/pMB1/pBR322/pUC origin of replication
   9887..9979    +  CDS            lacI (fragment): lac repressor; lacI; The lac repressor binds to the lac operator to inhibit transcription in E. coli. This inhibition can be relieved by adding lactose or isopropyl-β-D-thiogalactopyranoside (IPTG).
   9992..10013   +  protein_bind   CAP binding site: CAP binding activates transcription in the presence of cAMP. E. coli catabolite activator protein
  10028..10058   +  promoter       lac promoter: promoter for the E. coli lac operon
  10066..10082   +  protein_bind   lac operator: The lac repressor binds to the lac operator to inhibit transcription in E. coli. This inhibition can be relieved by adding lactose or isopropyl-β-D-thiogalactopyranoside (IPTG). lac repressor encoded by lacI
  10127..10145   +  promoter       T3 promoter: promoter for bacteriophage T3 RNA polymerase
