[The description below was written by a language model from this plasmid's Addgene catalogue record and pLannotate feature annotations shown in this document.]
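Description:
TFORF0265 is a third-generation-style, self-inactivating lentiviral expression plasmid built on the pLX_TRC317 backbone and carrying a human TCF4 open reading frame (also known as E2-2 or ITF2, a basic helix-loop-helix factor that binds E-box motifs). It belongs to a large collection of transcription factor ORF constructs in which each ORF is paired with a unique 24-bp barcode. In pooled overexpression screens, the factor a cell received can therefore be identified by reading the barcode rather than the whole insert. The feature table does not annotate the barcode, so its position cannot be taken from the record. In bacteria the plasmid is maintained through a high-copy ColE1/pUC-type origin with ampicillin resistance. An f1 origin and remnants of a lac/T7/T3 cloning region are also present. The depositor warns that recombination can occur, as is common for LTR-containing plasmids.

The viral transfer cassette starts with an RSV promoter fused to a truncated HIV-1 5' LTR, which drives Tat-independent production of genomic RNA. This is followed by the Ψ packaging signal, a gag fragment, and the RRE for Rev-dependent nuclear export. An SV40 early promoter drives puromycin N-acetyltransferase for selection of transduced mammalian cells. A cPPT/CTS element, which aids nuclear import of the provirus, lies just downstream. The EF-1α promoter then drives constitutive expression of TCF4. The annotation tool matched the ORF to the rat Tcf4 protein by homology, but the catalogue lists it as a synthesized human isoform. A WPRE after the ORF enhances transcript stability and expression, and the ΔU3 3' LTR inactivates the viral promoter after integration. The short U6, small t antigen and Rev hits appear to be fragmentary matches rather than functional parts. The construct is intended for stable transcription factor overexpression, for example in directed-differentiation screens.
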