Addgene plasmid #142577: TFORF0265
Purpose: Lentiviral vector for overexpressing transcription factor ORFs with unique 24-bp barcodes. Barcodes facilitate identification of transcription factors in pooled screens.
Depositing lab: Feng Zhang. Depositing organization: Broad Institute. Publication: A transcription factor atlas of directed differentiation. Joung J, Ma S, Tay T, Geiger-Schuller KR, Kirchgatterer PC, Verdine VK, Guo B, Arias-Garcia MA, Allen WE, Singh A, Kuksenko O, Abudayyeh OO, Gootenberg JS, Fu Z, Macrae RK, Buenrostro JD, Regev A, Zhang F. Cell. 2023 Jan 5;186(1):209-229.e26. doi: 10.1016/j.cell.2022.11.026. PubMed 36608654.
Backbone
  Vector backbone: pLX_TRC317
  Backbone manufacturer: Broad Institute Genetic Perturbation Platform
  Backbone size w/o insert (bp): 8264
  Vector type: Mammalian Expression, Lentiviral
  Selectable markers: Puromycin
Growth in bacteria
  Bacterial resistance: Ampicillin, 100 μg/mL
  Growth temperature: 37°C
  Growth strain: NEB Stable
  Copy number: High Copy
Gene/Insert
  Gene/Insert name: TCF4
  Species: H. sapiens (human)
  Insert size (bp): 1904
  Entrez Gene: TCF4 (a.k.a. CDG2T, E2-2, FCD2, FECD3, ITF-2, ITF2, PTHS, SEF-2, SEF2, SEF2-1, SEF2-1A, SEF2-1B, SEF2-1D, TCF-4, bHLHb19)
  Promoter: EF1a
  Cloning method: Unknown
  Sequencing primers: 5′ GGGTGGAGACTGAAGTTAGGCCAG; 3′ CACATAGCGTAAAAGGAGCAACATAG
Terms and licenses: Academic/Nonprofit Terms; Industry Terms: Not Available to Industry
Depositor comments: NM_001243232,ENST00000544241 . The transcription factor ORF portion of this plasmid was synthesized by Genewiz. Please test multiple small colonies in case of plasmid recombination. To make this collection available in a timely manner, a portion of this collection was not fully sequenced by Addgene. If an Addgene verified full plasmid sequence is not available, please contact us prior to placing an order to request the full sequence.
How to cite: TFORF0265 was a gift from Feng Zhang (Addgene plasmid # 142577 ; http://n2t.net/addgene:142577 ; RRID:Addgene_142577)
