>Addgene plasmid #142577 | TFORF0265 | depositor partial sequence | sequence record 279869 | Insert
ACCGCCACCATGAAGGATATTTTTTTCCAGTTTATCATAGCCAGAGTGAGGAAGTGTTATTCCCTCTCTT
GCTTGCATACATTGCCAGTAGTGCCTACTTTACGTAAAACAGAAAGGGGCTCATACTCATCTTATGGGAG
AGAATCAAACTTACAGGGTTGCCACCAGAGTCTCCTTGGAGGTGACATGGATATGGGCAACCCAGGAACC
CTTTCGCCCACCAAACCTGGTTCCCAGTACTATCAGTATTCTAGCAATAATCCCCGAAGGAGGCCTCTTC
ACAGTAGTGCCATGGAGGTACAGACAAAGAAAGTTCGAAAAGTTCCTCCAGGTTTGCCATCTTCAGTCTA
TGCTCCATCAGCAAGCACTGCCGACTACAATAGGGACTCGCCAGGCTATCCTTCCTCCAAACCAGCAACC
AGCACTTTCCCTAGCTCCTTCTTCATGCAAGATGGCCATCACAGCAGTGACCCTTGGAGCTCCTCCAGTG
GGATGAATCAGCCTGGCTATGCAGGAATGTTGGGCAACTCTTCTCATATTCCACAGTCCAGCAGCTACTG
TAGCCTGCATCCACATGAACGTTTGAGCTATCCATCACACTCCTCAGCAGACATCAATTCCAGTCTTCCT
CCGATGTCCACTTTCCATCGTAGTGGTACAAACCATTACAGCACCTCTTCCTGTACGCCTCCTGCCAACG
GGACAGACAGTATAATGGCAAATAGAGGAAGCGGGGCAGCCGGCAGCTCCCAGACTGGAGATGCTCTGGG
GAAAGCACTTGCTTCGATCTATTCTCCAGATCACACTAACAACAGCTTTTCATCAAACCCTTCAACTCCT
GTTGGCTCTCCTCCATCTCTCTCAGCAGGCACAGCTGTTTGGTCTAGAAATGGAGGACAGGCCTCATCGT
CTCCTAATTATGAAGGACCCTTACACTCTTTGCAAAGCCGAATTGAAGATCGTTTAGAAAGACTGGATGA
TGCTATTCATGTTCTCCGGAACCATGCAGTGGGCCCATCCACAGCTATGCCTGGTGGTCATGGGGACATG
CATGGAATCATTGGACCTTCTCATAATGGAGCCATGGGTGGTCTGGGCTCAGGGTATGGAACCGGCCTTC
TTTCAGCCAACAGACATTCACTCATGGTGGGGACCCATCGTGAAGATGGCGTGGCCCTGAGAGGCAGCCA
TTCTCTTCTGCCAAACCAGGTTCCGGTTCCACAGCTTCCTGTCCAGTCTGCGACTTCCCCTGACCTGAAC
CCACCCCAGGACCCTTACAGAGGCATGCCACCAGGACTACAGGGGCAGAGTGTCTCCTCTGGCAGCTCTG
AGATCAAATCCGATGACGAGGGTGATGAGAACCTGCAAGACACGAAATCTTCGGAGGACAAGAAATTAGA
TGACGACAAGAAGGATATCAAATCAATTACTAGGTCAAGATCTAGCAATAATGACGATGAGGACCTGACA
CCAGAGCAGAAGGCAGAGCGTGAGAAGGAGCGGAGGATGGCCAACAATGCCCGAGAGCGTCTGCGGGTCC
GTGACATCAACGAGGCTTTCAAAGAGCTCGGCCGCATGGTGCAGCTCCACCTCAAGAGTGACAAGCCCCA
GACCAAGCTCCTGATCCTCCACCAGGCGGTGGCCGTCATCCTCAGTCTGGAGCAGCAAGTCCGAGAAAGG
AATCTGAATCCGAAAGCTGCGTGTCTGAAAAGAAGGGAGGAAGAGAAGGTGTCCTCAGAGCCTCCCCCTC
TCTCCTTGGCCGGCCCACACCCTGGAATGGGAGACGCATCGAATCACATGGGACAGATGTAGTAATGAAC
TAGTCCGTAACTTGAAAGTATTTCGATTTCTTGGCTTTATATATCTTGTGGAAAGGACGAATATAGCTCC
GAACCGTCTTGCGA
