>Addgene plasmid #142577 | TFORF0265 | depositor partial sequence | sequence record 279870 | Barcode
ATATAGCTCCGAACCGTCTTGCGA
